LOCUS       Exported 9320 bp ds-DNA circular SYN 12-MAY-2021
DEFINITION  Endogenous tagging of Tarp-gamma-8: Intramolecular (amino acid
            position: A408).
ACCESSION   .
VERSION     .
KEYWORDS    pORANGE CACNG8-GFP KI #2
SOURCE      synthetic DNA construct
  ORGANISM  synthetic DNA construct
REFERENCE   1 (bases 1 to 9320)
  AUTHORS   Willems J, de Jong APH, Scheefhals N, Mertens E, Catsburg LAE,
            Poorthuis RB, de Winter F, Verhaagen J, Meye FJ, MacGillavry HD
  TITLE     ORANGE: A CRISPR/Cas9-based genome editing toolbox for epitope
            tagging of endogenous proteins in neurons.
  JOURNAL   PLoS Biol. 2020 Apr 10;18(4):e3000665. doi:
            10.1371/journal.pbio.3000665.
  PUBMED    32275651
REFERENCE   2 (bases 1 to 9320)
  AUTHORS   .
  TITLE     Direct Submission
  JOURNAL   Exported May 12, 2021 from SnapGene Server 1.1.58
            http://www.snapgene.com
FEATURES             Location/Qualifiers
     source          1..9320
                     /organism="synthetic DNA construct"
                     /mol_type="other DNA"
     promoter        62..302
                     /label=U6 promoter
                     /note="RNA polymerase III promoter for human U6 snRNA"
     primer_bind     62..82
                     /label=hU6-F
                     /note="Human U6 promoter, forward primer"
     primer_bind     233..252
                     /label=LKO.1 5'
                     /note="Human U6 promoter, forward primer"
     misc_RNA        332..407
                     /label=gRNA scaffold
                     /note="guide RNA scaffold for the Streptococcus pyogenes
                     CRISPR/Cas9 system"
     CDS             559..1269
                     /codon_start=1
                     /product="enhanced GFP"
                     /label=EGFP
                     /translation="VSKGEELFTGVVPILVELDGDVNGHKFSVSGEGEGDATYGKLTLK
                     FICTTGKLPVPWPTLVTTLTYGVQCFSRYPDHMKQHDFFKSAMPEGYVQERTIFFKDDG
                     NYKTRAEVKFEGDTLVNRIELKGIDFKEDGNILGHKLEYNYNSHNVYIMADKQKNGIKV
                     NFKIRHNIEDGSVQLADHYQQNTPIGDGPVLLPDNHYLSTQSALSKDPNEKRDHMVLLE
                     FVTAAGITLGMDELY"
     CDS             559..1269
                     /codon_start=1
                     /product="the original enhanced GFP (Yang et al., 1996)"
                     /label=EGFP
                     /note="mammalian codon-optimized"
                     /translation="VSKGEELFTGVVPILVELDGDVNGHKFSVSGEGEGDATYGKLTLK
                     FICTTGKLPVPWPTLVTTLTYGVQCFSRYPDHMKQHDFFKSAMPEGYVQERTIFFKDDG
                     NYKTRAEVKFEGDTLVNRIELKGIDFKEDGNILGHKLEYNYNSHNVYIMADKQKNGIKV
                     NFKIRHNIEDGSVQLADHYQQNTPIGDGPVLLPDNHYLSTQSALSKDPNEKRDHMVLLE
                     FVTAAGITLGMDELY"
     primer_bind     complement(601..622)
                     /label=EGFP-N
                     /note="EGFP, reverse primer"
     primer_bind     complement(862..881)
                     /label=EXFP-R
                     /note="For distinguishing EGFP variants, reverse primer"
     primer_bind     1209..1230
                     /label=EGFP-C
                     /note="EGFP, forward primer"
     enhancer        1385..1670
                     /label=CMV enhancer
                     /note="human cytomegalovirus immediate early enhancer;
                     contains an 18-bp deletion relative to the standard CMV
                     enhancer"
     promoter        1672..1949
                     /label=chicken beta-actin promoter
     intron          1950..2177
                     /label=hybrid intron
                     /note="hybrid between chicken beta-actin (CBA) and minute
                     virus of mice (MMV) introns (Gray et al., 2011)"
     CDS             2198..2224
                     /codon_start=1
                     /product="HA (human influenza hemagglutinin) epitope tag"
                     /label=HA
                     /translation="YPYDVPDYA"
     CDS             2228..2248
                     /codon_start=1
                     /product="nuclear localization signal of SV40 (simian virus
                     40) large T antigen"
                     /label=SV40 NLS
                     /translation="PKKKRKV"
     CDS             2258..6358
                     /codon_start=1
                     /product="Cas9 (Csn1) endonuclease from the Streptococcus
                     pyogenes Type II CRISPR/Cas system"
                     /label=Cas9
                     /note="generates RNA-guided double strand breaks in DNA"
                     /translation="DKKYSIGLDIGTNSVGWAVITDEYKVPSKKFKVLGNTDRHSIKKN
                     LIGALLFDSGETAEATRLKRTARRRYTRRKNRICYLQEIFSNEMAKVDDSFFHRLEESF
                     LVEEDKKHERHPIFGNIVDEVAYHEKYPTIYHLRKKLVDSTDKADLRLIYLALAHMIKF
                     RGHFLIEGDLNPDNSDVDKLFIQLVQTYNQLFEENPINASGVDAKAILSARLSKSRRLE
                     NLIAQLPGEKKNGLFGNLIALSLGLTPNFKSNFDLAEDAKLQLSKDTYDDDLDNLLAQI
                     GDQYADLFLAAKNLSDAILLSDILRVNTEITKAPLSASMIKRYDEHHQDLTLLKALVRQ
                     QLPEKYKEIFFDQSKNGYAGYIDGGASQEEFYKFIKPILEKMDGTEELLVKLNREDLLR
                     KQRTFDNGSIPHQIHLGELHAILRRQEDFYPFLKDNREKIEKILTFRIPYYVGPLARGN
                     SRFAWMTRKSEETITPWNFEEVVDKGASAQSFIERMTNFDKNLPNEKVLPKHSLLYEYF
                     TVYNELTKVKYVTEGMRKPAFLSGEQKKAIVDLLFKTNRKVTVKQLKEDYFKKIECFDS
                     VEISGVEDRFNASLGTYHDLLKIIKDKDFLDNEENEDILEDIVLTLTLFEDREMIEERL
                     KTYAHLFDDKVMKQLKRRRYTGWGRLSRKLINGIRDKQSGKTILDFLKSDGFANRNFMQ
                     LIHDDSLTFKEDIQKAQVSGQGDSLHEHIANLAGSPAIKKGILQTVKVVDELVKVMGRH
                     KPENIVIEMARENQTTQKGQKNSRERMKRIEEGIKELGSQILKEHPVENTQLQNEKLYL
                     YYLQNGRDMYVDQELDINRLSDYDVDHIVPQSFLKDDSIDNKVLTRSDKNRGKSDNVPS
                     EEVVKKMKNYWRQLLNAKLITQRKFDNLTKAERGGLSELDKAGFIKRQLVETRQITKHV
                     AQILDSRMNTKYDENDKLIREVKVITLKSKLVSDFRKDFQFYKVREINNYHHAHDAYLN
                     AVVGTALIKKYPKLESEFVYGDYKVYDVRKMIAKSEQEIGKATAKYFFYSNIMNFFKTE
                     ITLANGEIRKRPLIETNGETGEIVWDKGRDFATVRKVLSMPQVNIVKKTEVQTGGFSKE
                     SILPKRNSDKLIARKKDWDPKKYGGFDSPTVAYSVLVVAKVEKGKSKKLKSVKELLGIT
                     IMERSSFEKNPIDFLEAKGYKEVKKDLIIKLPKYSLFELENGRKRMLASAGELQKGNEL
                     ALPSKYVNFLYLASHYEKLKGSPEDNEQKQLFVEQHKHYLDEIIEQISEFSKRVILADA
                     NLDKVLSAYNKHRDKPIREQAENIIHLFTLTNLGAPAAFKYFDTTIDRKRYTSTKEVLD
                     ATLIHQSITGLYETRIDLSQLGGD"
     CDS             6362..6382
                     /codon_start=1
                     /product="nuclear localization signal of SV40 (simian virus
                     40) large T antigen"
                     /label=SV40 NLS
                     /translation="PKKKRKV"
     primer_bind     complement(6422..6439)
                     /label=BGH-rev
                     /note="Bovine growth hormone terminator, reverse primer.
                     Also called BGH reverse"
     polyA_signal    6428..6635
                     /label=bGH poly(A) signal
                     /note="bovine growth hormone polyadenylation signal"
     repeat_region   6644..6784
                     /label=AAV2 ITR
                     /note="inverted terminal repeat of adeno-associated virus
                     serotype 2"
     repeat_region   6644..6773
                     /label=AAV2 ITR
     rep_origin      6859..7314
                     /direction=RIGHT
                     /label=f1 ori
                     /note="f1 bacteriophage origin of replication; arrow
                     indicates direction of (+) strand synthesis"
     primer_bind     complement(6946..6965)
                     /label=F1ori-R
                     /note="F1 origin, reverse primer"
     primer_bind     7156..7177
                     /label=F1ori-F
                     /note="F1 origin, forward primer"
     primer_bind     complement(7331..7350)
                     /label=pRS-marker
                     /note="pRS vectors, use to sequence yeast selectable
                     marker"
     primer_bind     7450..7472
                     /label=pGEX 3'
                     /note="pGEX vectors, reverse primer"
     primer_bind     complement(7510..7528)
                     /label=pBRforEco
                     /note="pBR322 vectors, upsteam of EcoRI site, forward
                     primer"
     promoter        7596..7700
                     /gene="bla"
                     /label=AmpR promoter
     CDS             7701..8561
                     /codon_start=1
                     /gene="bla"
                     /product="beta-lactamase"
                     /label=AmpR
                     /note="confers resistance to ampicillin, carbenicillin, and
                     related antibiotics"
                     /translation="MSIQHFRVALIPFFAAFCLPVFAHPETLVKVKDAEDQLGARVGYI
                     ELDLNSGKILESFRPEERFPMMSTFKVLLCGAVLSRIDAGQEQLGRRIHYSQNDLVEYS
                     PVTEKHLTDGMTVRELCSAAITMSDNTAANLLLTTIGGPKELTAFLHNMGDHVTRLDRW
                     EPELNEAIPNDERDTTMPVAMATTLRKLLTGELLTLASRQQLIDWMEADKVAGPLLRSA
                     LPAGWFIADKSGAGERGSRGIIAALGPDGKPSRIVVIYTTGSQATMDERNRQIAEIGAS
                     LIKHW"
     primer_bind     complement(7919..7938)
                     /label=Amp-R
                     /note="Ampicillin resistance gene, reverse primer"
     rep_origin      8732..9320
                     /direction=RIGHT
                     /label=ori
                     /note="high-copy-number ColE1/pMB1/pBR322/pUC origin of
                     replication"
     primer_bind     9221..9240
                     /label=pBR322ori-F
                     /note="pBR322 origin, forward primer"
ORIGIN
        1 aacgccagca acgcggcctt tttacggttc ctggcctttt gctggccttt tgctcacatg
       61 tgagggccta tttcccatga ttccttcata tttgcatata cgatacaagg ctgttagaga
      121 gataattgga attaatttga ctgtaaacac aaagatatta gtacaaaata cgtgacgtag
      181 aaagtaataa tttcttgggt agtttgcagt tttaaaatta tgttttaaaa tggactatca
      241 tatgcttacc gtaacttgaa agtatttcga tttcttggct ttatatatct tgtggaaagg
      301 acgaaacacc gcgtgttggt gttggacgcg ggttttagag ctagaaatag caagttaaaa
      361 taaggctagt ccgttatcaa cttgaaaaag tggcaccgag tcggtgcttt tttgttttag
      421 agctagaaat agcaagttaa aataaggcta gtccgttttt agcgcgtgcg ccaattctgc
      481 agacaaatgg ctctagaagc ttgcgtgttg gtgttggacg cggcggctag cgcaggtagc
      541 ggctccagta gatctggggt gagcaagggc gaggagctgt tcaccggggt ggtgcccatc
      601 ctggtcgagc tggacggcga cgtaaacggc cacaagttca gcgtgtccgg cgagggcgag
      661 ggcgatgcca cctacggcaa gctgaccctg aagttcatct gcaccaccgg caagctgccc
      721 gtgccctggc ccaccctcgt gaccaccctg acctacggcg tgcagtgctt cagccgctac
      781 cccgaccaca tgaagcagca cgacttcttc aagtccgcca tgcccgaagg ctacgtccag
      841 gagcgcacca tcttcttcaa ggacgacggc aactacaaga cccgcgccga ggtgaagttc
      901 gagggcgaca ccctggtgaa ccgcatcgag ctgaagggca tcgacttcaa ggaggacggc
      961 aacatcctgg ggcacaagct ggagtacaac tacaacagcc acaacgtcta tatcatggcc
     1021 gacaagcaga agaacggcat caaggtgaac ttcaagatcc gccacaacat cgaggacggc
     1081 agcgtgcagc tcgccgacca ctaccagcag aacaccccca tcggcgacgg ccccgtgctg
     1141 ctgcccgaca accactacct gagcacccag tccgccctga gcaaagaccc caacgagaag
     1201 cgcgatcaca tggtcctgct ggagttcgtg accgccgccg ggatcactct cggcatggac
     1261 gagctgtact ctaggggagc tggcgctgga gcgggtgcag gggctggcag cgctggcgtg
     1321 ttggtgttgg acgcggcgga ctcgaggatc ctaggacgcg tcctaggacg cgtccagagg
     1381 tacccgttac ataacttacg gtaaatggcc cgcctggctg accgcccaac gacccccgcc
     1441 cattgacgtc aatagtaacg ccaataggga ctttccattg acgtcaatgg gtggagtatt
     1501 tacggtaaac tgcccacttg gcagtacatc aagtgtatca tatgccaagt acgcccccta
     1561 ttgacgtcaa tgacggtaaa tggcccgcct ggcattgtgc ccagtacatg accttatggg
     1621 actttcctac ttggcagtac atctacgtat tagtcatcgc tattaccatg gtcgaggtga
     1681 gccccacgtt ctgcttcact ctccccatct cccccccctc cccaccccca attttgtatt
     1741 tatttatttt ttaattattt tgtgcagcga tgggggcggg gggggggggg gggcgcgcgc
     1801 caggcggggc ggggcggggc gaggggcggg gcggggcgag gcggagaggt gcggcggcag
     1861 ccaatcagag cggcgcgctc cgaaagtttc cttttatggc gaggcggcgg cggcggcggc
     1921 cctataaaaa gcgaagcgcg cggcgggcgg gagtcgctgc gcgctgcctt cgccccgtgc
     1981 cccgctccgc cgccgcctcg cgccgcccgc cccggctctg actgaccgcg ttactcccac
     2041 aggtgagcgg gcgggacggc ccttctcctc cgggctgtaa ttagctgagc aagaggtaag
     2101 ggtttaaggg atggttggtt ggtggggtat taatgtttaa ttacctggag cacctgcctg
     2161 aaatcacttt ttttcaggtt ggaccggtgc caccatgtac ccatacgatg ttccagatta
     2221 cgcttcgccg aagaaaaagc gcaaggtcga agcgtccgac aagaagtaca gcatcggcct
     2281 ggacatcggc accaactctg tgggctgggc cgtgatcacc gacgagtaca aggtgcccag
     2341 caagaaattc aaggtgctgg gcaacaccga ccggcacagc atcaagaaga acctgatcgg
     2401 agccctgctg ttcgacagcg gcgaaacagc cgaggccacc cggctgaaga gaaccgccag
     2461 aagaagatac accagacgga agaaccggat ctgctatctg caagagatct tcagcaacga
     2521 gatggccaag gtggacgaca gcttcttcca cagactggaa gagtccttcc tggtggaaga
     2581 ggataagaag cacgagcggc accccatctt cggcaacatc gtggacgagg tggcctacca
     2641 cgagaagtac cccaccatct accacctgag aaagaaactg gtggacagca ccgacaaggc
     2701 cgacctgcgg ctgatctatc tggccctggc ccacatgatc aagttccggg gccacttcct
     2761 gatcgagggc gacctgaacc ccgacaacag cgacgtggac aagctgttca tccagctggt
     2821 gcagacctac aaccagctgt tcgaggaaaa ccccatcaac gccagcggcg tggacgccaa
     2881 ggccatcctg tctgccagac tgagcaagag cagacggctg gaaaatctga tcgcccagct
     2941 gcccggcgag aagaagaatg gcctgttcgg caacctgatt gccctgagcc tgggcctgac
     3001 ccccaacttc aagagcaact tcgacctggc cgaggatgcc aaactgcagc tgagcaagga
     3061 cacctacgac gacgacctgg acaacctgct ggcccagatc ggcgaccagt acgccgacct
     3121 gtttctggcc gccaagaacc tgtccgacgc catcctgctg agcgacatcc tgagagtgaa
     3181 caccgagatc accaaggccc ccctgagcgc ctctatgatc aagagatacg acgagcacca
     3241 ccaggacctg accctgctga aagctctcgt gcggcagcag ctgcctgaga agtacaaaga
     3301 gattttcttc gaccagagca agaacggcta cgccggctac attgacggcg gagccagcca
     3361 ggaagagttc tacaagttca tcaagcccat cctggaaaag atggacggca ccgaggaact
     3421 gctcgtgaag ctgaacagag aggacctgct gcggaagcag cggaccttcg acaacggcag
     3481 catcccccac cagatccacc tgggagagct gcacgccatt ctgcggcggc aggaagattt
     3541 ttacccattc ctgaaggaca accgggaaaa gatcgagaag atcctgacct tccgcatccc
     3601 ctactacgtg ggccctctgg ccaggggaaa cagcagattc gcctggatga ccagaaagag
     3661 cgaggaaacc atcaccccct ggaacttcga ggaagtggtg gacaagggcg cttccgccca
     3721 gagcttcatc gagcggatga ccaacttcga taagaacctg cccaacgaga aggtgctgcc
     3781 caagcacagc ctgctgtacg agtacttcac cgtgtataac gagctgacca aagtgaaata
     3841 cgtgaccgag ggaatgagaa agcccgcctt cctgagcggc gagcagaaaa aggccatcgt
     3901 ggacctgctg ttcaagacca accggaaagt gaccgtgaag cagctgaaag aggactactt
     3961 caagaaaatc gagtgcttcg actccgtgga aatctccggc gtggaagatc ggttcaacgc
     4021 ctccctgggc acataccacg atctgctgaa aattatcaag gacaaggact tcctggacaa
     4081 tgaggaaaac gaggacattc tggaagatat cgtgctgacc ctgacactgt ttgaggacag
     4141 agagatgatc gaggaacggc tgaaaaccta tgcccacctg ttcgacgaca aagtgatgaa
     4201 gcagctgaag cggcggagat acaccggctg gggcaggctg agccggaagc tgatcaacgg
     4261 catccgggac aagcagtccg gcaagacaat cctggatttc ctgaagtccg acggcttcgc
     4321 caacagaaac ttcatgcagc tgatccacga cgacagcctg acctttaaag aggacatcca
     4381 gaaagcccag gtgtccggcc agggcgatag cctgcacgag cacattgcca atctggccgg
     4441 cagccccgcc attaagaagg gcatcctgca gacagtgaag gtggtggacg agctcgtgaa
     4501 agtgatgggc cggcacaagc ccgagaacat cgtgatcgaa atggccagag agaaccagac
     4561 cacccagaag ggacagaaga acagccgcga gagaatgaag cggatcgaag agggcatcaa
     4621 agagctgggc agccagatcc tgaaagaaca ccccgtggaa aacacccagc tgcagaacga
     4681 gaagctgtac ctgtactacc tgcagaatgg gcgggatatg tacgtggacc aggaactgga
     4741 catcaaccgg ctgtccgact acgatgtgga ccatatcgtg cctcagagct ttctgaagga
     4801 cgactccatc gacaacaagg tgctgaccag aagcgacaag aaccggggca agagcgacaa
     4861 cgtgccctcc gaagaggtcg tgaagaagat gaagaactac tggcggcagc tgctgaacgc
     4921 caagctgatt acccagagaa agttcgacaa tctgaccaag gccgagagag gcggcctgag
     4981 cgaactggat aaggccggct tcatcaagag acagctggtg gaaacccggc agatcacaaa
     5041 gcacgtggca cagatcctgg actcccggat gaacactaag tacgacgaga atgacaagct
     5101 gatccgggaa gtgaaagtga tcaccctgaa gtccaagctg gtgtccgatt tccggaagga
     5161 tttccagttt tacaaagtgc gcgagatcaa caactaccac cacgcccacg acgcctacct
     5221 gaacgccgtc gtgggaaccg ccctgatcaa aaagtaccct aagctggaaa gcgagttcgt
     5281 gtacggcgac tacaaggtgt acgacgtgcg gaagatgatc gccaagagcg agcaggaaat
     5341 cggcaaggct accgccaagt acttcttcta cagcaacatc atgaactttt tcaagaccga
     5401 gattaccctg gccaacggcg agatccggaa gcggcctctg atcgagacaa acggcgaaac
     5461 cggggagatc gtgtgggata agggccggga ttttgccacc gtgcggaaag tgctgagcat
     5521 gccccaagtg aatatcgtga aaaagaccga ggtgcagaca ggcggcttca gcaaagagtc
     5581 tatcctgccc aagaggaaca gcgataagct gatcgccaga aagaaggact gggaccctaa
     5641 gaagtacggc ggcttcgaca gccccaccgt ggcctattct gtgctggtgg tggccaaagt
     5701 ggaaaagggc aagtccaaga aactgaagag tgtgaaagag ctgctgggga tcaccatcat
     5761 ggaaagaagc agcttcgaga agaatcccat cgactttctg gaagccaagg gctacaaaga
     5821 agtgaaaaag gacctgatca tcaagctgcc taagtactcc ctgttcgagc tggaaaacgg
     5881 ccggaagaga atgctggcct ctgccggcga actgcagaag ggaaacgaac tggccctgcc
     5941 ctccaaatat gtgaacttcc tgtacctggc cagccactat gagaagctga agggctcccc
     6001 cgaggataat gagcagaaac agctgtttgt ggaacagcac aagcactacc tggacgagat
     6061 catcgagcag atcagcgagt tctccaagag agtgatcctg gccgacgcta atctggacaa
     6121 agtgctgtcc gcctacaaca agcaccggga taagcccatc agagagcagg ccgagaatat
     6181 catccacctg tttaccctga ccaatctggg agcccctgcc gccttcaagt actttgacac
     6241 caccatcgac cggaagaggt acaccagcac caaagaggtg ctggacgcca ccctgatcca
     6301 ccagagcatc accggcctgt acgagacacg gatcgacctg tctcagctgg gaggcgacag
     6361 ccccaagaag aagagaaagg tggaggccag ctaagaattc taactagagc tcgctgatca
     6421 gcctcgactg tgccttctag ttgccagcca tctgttgttt gcccctcccc cgtgccttcc
     6481 ttgaccctgg aaggtgccac tcccactgtc ctttcctaat aaaatgagga aattgcatcg
     6541 cattgtctga gtaggtgtca ttctattctg gggggtgggg tggggcagga cagcaagggg
     6601 gaggattggg aagagaatag caggcatgct ggggagcggc cgcaggaacc cctagtgatg
     6661 gagttggcca ctccctctct gcgcgctcgc tcgctcactg aggccgggcg accaaaggtc
     6721 gcccgacgcc cgggctttgc ccgggcggcc tcagtgagcg agcgagcgcg cagctgcctg
     6781 caggggcgcc tgatgcggta ttttctcctt acgcatctgt gcggtatttc acaccgcata
     6841 nnnnnnnnnn nnnnnnnnnn nnnnnnnnnn nnnnnnnnnn nnnnnnnnnn nnnnnnnnnn
     6901 nnnnnnnnnn nnnnnnnnnn nnnnnnnnnn nnnnntnnnn nnnnnnnnnn nnnnnnnnnn
     6961 nnnnnnnnnn nnnnnnnnnn nncnnnnnnn nnnnnnnnnn nnnnnnnnnn nnnnnnnnnn
     7021 nnnnnnnnnn nnnnnnnnnn nnnnnnnnnn nnnnnnnnnn nnnnnnnnnn nnnnnnnnnn
     7081 nnnnnnnnnn nnnnnnnnnn nnnnnnnnnn nnnnnnnnnn nnnncctttg acgttggagt
     7141 ccacgttctt taatagtgga ctcttgttcc aaactggaac aacactcaac tctatctcgg
     7201 gctattcttt tgatttataa gggattttgc cgatttcggt ctattggtta aaaaatgagc
     7261 tgatttaaca aaaatttaac gcgaatttta acaaaatatt aacgtttaca attttatggt
     7321 gcactctcag tacaatctgc tctgatgccg catagttaag ccagccccga cacccgccaa
     7381 cacccgctga cgcgccctga cgggcttgtc tgctcccggc atccgcttac agacaagctg
     7441 tgaccgtctc cgggagctgc atgtgtcaga ggttttcacc gtcatcaccg aaacgcgcga
     7501 gacgaaaggg cctcgtgata cgcctatttt tataggttaa tgtcatgata ataatggttt
     7561 cttagacgtc aggtggcact tttcggggaa atgtgcgcgg aacccctatt tgtttatttt
     7621 tctaaataca ttcaaatatg tatccgctca tgagacaata accctgataa atgcttcaat
     7681 aatattgaaa aaggaagagt atgagtattc aacatttccg tgtcgccctt attccctttt
     7741 ttgcggcatt ttgccttcct gtttttgctc acccagaaac gctggtgaaa gtaaaagatg
     7801 ctgaagatca gttgggtgca cgagtgggtt acatcgaact ggatctcaac agcggtaaga
     7861 tccttgagag ttttcgcccc gaagaacgtt ttccaatgat gagcactttt aaagttctgc
     7921 tatgtggcgc ggtattatcc cgtattgacg ccgggcaaga gcaactcggt cgccgcatac
     7981 actattctca gaatgacttg gttgagtact caccagtcac agaaaagcat cttacggatg
     8041 gcatgacagt aagagaatta tgcagtgctg ccataaccat gagtgataac actgcggcca
     8101 acttacttct gacaacgatc ggaggaccga aggagctaac cgcttttttg cacaacatgg
     8161 gggatcatgt aactcgcctt gatcgttggg aaccggagct gaatgaagcc ataccaaacg
     8221 acgagcgtga caccacgatg cctgtagcaa tggcaacaac gttgcgcaaa ctattaactg
     8281 gcgaactact tactctagct tcccggcaac aattaataga ctggatggag gcggataaag
     8341 ttgcaggacc acttctgcgc tcggcccttc cggctggctg gtttattgct gataaatctg
     8401 gagccggtga gcgtggaagc cgcggtatca ttgcagcact ggggccagat ggtaagccct
     8461 cccgtatcgt agttatctac acgacgggga gtcaggcaac tatggatgaa cgaaatagac
     8521 agatcgctga gataggtgcc tcactgatta agcattggta actgtcagac caagtttact
     8581 catatatact ttagattgat ttaaaacttc atttttaatt taaaaggatc taggtgaaga
     8641 tcctttttga taatctcatg accaaaatcc cttaacgtga gttttcgttc cactgagcgt
     8701 cagaccccgt agaaaagatc aaaggatctt cttgagatcc tttttttctg cgcgtaatct
     8761 gctgcttgca aacaaaaaaa ccaccgctac cagcggtggt ttgtttgccg gatcaagagc
     8821 taccaactct ttttccgaag gtaactggct tcagcagagc gcagatacca aatactgttc
     8881 ttctagtgta gccgtagtta ggccaccact tcaagaactc tgtagcaccg cctacatacc
     8941 tcgctctgct aatcctgtta ccagtggctg ctgccagtgg cgataagtcg tgtcttaccg
     9001 ggttggactc aagacgatag ttaccggata aggcgcagcg gtcgggctga acggggggtt
     9061 cgtgcacaca gcccagcttg gagcgaacga cctacaccga actgagatac ctacagcgtg
     9121 agctatgaga aagcgccacg cttcccgaag ggagaaaggc ggacaggtat ccggtaagcg
     9181 gcagggtcgg aacaggagag cgcacgaggg agcttccagg gggaaacgcc tggtatcttt
     9241 atagtcctgt cgggtttcgc cacctctgac ttgagcgtcg atttttgtga tgctcgtcag
     9301 gggggcggag cctatggaaa
//
