>Addgene plasmid #131474 | pORANGE CACNG8-GFP KI #2 | addgene full sequence | sequence record 257135 | Addgene NGS Result
GCTGGCGCTGGAGCGGGTGCAGGGGCTGGCAGCGCTGGCGTGTTGGTGTTGGACGCGGCGGACTCGAGGA
TCCTAGGACGCGTCCTAGGACGCGTCCAGAGGTACCCGTTACATAACTTACGGTAAATGGCCCGCCTGGC
TGACCGCCCAACGACCCCCGCCCATTGACGTCAATAGTAACGCCAATAGGGACTTTCCATTGACGTCAAT
GGGTGGAGTATTTACGGTAAACTGCCCACTTGGCAGTACATCAAGTGTATCATATGCCAAGTACGCCCCC
TATTGACGTCAATGACGGTAAATGGCCCGCCTGGCATTGTGCCCAGTACATGACCTTATGGGACTTTCCT
ACTTGGCAGTACATCTACGTATTAGTCATCGCTATTACCATGGTCGAGGTGAGCCCCACGTTCTGCTTCA
CTCTCCCCATCTCCCCCCCCTCCCCACCCCCAATTTTGTATTTATTTATTTTTTAATTATTTTGTGCAGC
GATGGGGGCGGGGGGGGGGGGGGGGCGCGCGCCGGGGGGGGGGGGGGGGGGGGGGGGGGGGGGGGGGGSG
RGGCGGAGAGGTGCGGCGGCAGCCAATCAGAGCGGCGCGCTCCGAAAGTTTCCTTTTATGGCGAGGCGGC
GGCGGCGGCGGCCCTATAAAAAGCGAAGCGCGCGGCGGGCGGGAGTCGCTGCGCGCTGCCTTCGCCCCGT
GCCCCGCTCCGCCGCCGCCTCGCGCCGCCCGCCCCGGCTCTGACTGACCGCGTTACTCCCACAGGTGAGC
GGGCGGGACGGCCCTTCTCCTCCGGGCTGTAATTAGCTGAGCAAGAGGTAAGGGTTTAAGGGATGGTTGG
TTGGTGGGGTATTAATGTTTAATTACCTGGAGCACCTGCCTGAAATCACTTTTTTTCAGGTTGGACCGGT
GCCACCATGTACCCATACGATGTTCCAGATTACGCTTCGCCGAAGAAAAAGCGCAAGGTCGAAGCGTCCG
ACAAGAAGTACAGCATCGGCCTGGACATCGGCACCAACTCTGTGGGCTGGGCCGTGATCACCGACGAGTA
CAAGGTGCCCAGCAAGAAATTCAAGGTGCTGGGCAACACCGACCGGCACAGCATCAAGAAGAACCTGATC
GGAGCCCTGCTGTTCGACAGCGGCGAAACAGCCGAGGCCACCCGGCTGAAGAGAACCGCCAGAAGAAGAT
ACACCAGACGGAAGAACCGGATCTGCTATCTGCAAGAGATCTTCAGCAACGAGATGGCCAAGGTGGACGA
CAGCTTCTTCCACAGACTGGAAGAGTCCTTCCTGGTGGAAGAGGATAAGAAGCACGAGCGGCACCCCATC
TTCGGCAACATCGTGGACGAGGTGGCCTACCACGAGAAGTACCCCACCATCTACCACCTGAGAAAGAAAC
TGGTGGACAGCACCGACAAGGCCGACCTGCGGCTGATCTATCTGGCCCTGGCCCACATGATCAAGTTCCG
GGGCCACTTCCTGATCGAGGGCGACCTGAACCCCGACAACAGCGACGTGGACAAGCTGTTCATCCAGCTG
GTGCAGACCTACAACCAGCTGTTCGAGGAAAACCCCATCAACGCCAGCGGCGTGGACGCCAAGGCCATCC
TGTCTGCCAGACTGAGCAAGAGCAGACGGCTGGAAAATCTGATCGCCCAGCTGCCCGGCGAGAAGAAGAA
TGGCCTGTTCGGAAACCTGATTGCCCTGAGCCTGGGCCTGACCCCCAACTTCAAGAGCAACTTCGACCTG
GCCGAGGATGCCAAACTGCAGCTGAGCAAGGACACCTACGACGACGACCTGGACAACCTGCTGGCCCAGA
TCGGCGACCAGTACGCCGACCTGTTTCTGGCCGCCAAGAACCTGTCCGACGCCATCCTGCTGAGCGACAT
CCTGAGAGTGAACACCGAGATCACCAAGGCCCCCCTGAGCGCCTCTATGATCAAGAGATACGACGAGCAC
CACCAGGACCTGACCCTGCTGAAAGCTCTCGTGCGGCAGCAGCTGCCTGAGAAGTACAAAGAGATTTTCT
TCGACCAGAGCAAGAACGGCTACGCCGGCTACATTGACGGCGGAGCCAGCCAGGAAGAGTTCTACAAGTT
CATCAAGCCCATCCTGGAAAAGATGGACGGCACCGAGGAACTGCTCGTGAAGCTGAACAGAGAGGACCTG
CTGCGGAAGCAGCGGACCTTCGACAACGGCAGCATCCCCCACCAGATCCACCTGGGAGAGCTGCACGCCA
TTCTGCGGCGGCAGGAAGATTTTTACCCATTCCTGAAGGACAACCGGGAAAAGATCGAGAAGATCCTGAC
CTTCCGCATCCCCTACTACGTGGGCCCTCTGGCCAGGGGAAACAGCAGATTCGCCTGGATGACCAGAAAG
AGCGAGGAAACCATCACCCCCTGGAACTTCGAGGAAGTGGTGGACAAGGGCGCTTCCGCCCAGAGCTTCA
TCGAGCGGATGACCAACTTCGATAAGAACCTGCCCAACGAGAAGGTGCTGCCCAAGCACAGCCTGCTGTA
CGAGTACTTCACCGTGTATAACGAGCTGACCAAAGTGAAATACGTGACCGAGGGAATGAGAAAGCCCGCC
TTCCTGAGCGGCGAGCAGAAAAAGGCCATCGTGGACCTGCTGTTCAAGACCAACCGGAAAGTGACCGTGA
AGCAGCTGAAAGAGGACTACTTCAAGAAAATCGAGTGCTTCGACTCCGTGGAAATCTCCGGCGTGGAAGA
TCGGTTCAACGCCTCCCTGGGCACATACCACGATCTGCTGAAAATTATCAAGGACAAGGACTTCCTGGAC
AATGAGGAAAACGAGGACATTCTGGAAGATATCGTGCTGACCCTGACACTGTTTGAGGACAGAGAGATGA
TCGAGGAACGGCTGAAAACCTATGCCCACCTGTTCGACGACAAAGTGATGAAGCAGCTGAAGCGGCGGAG
ATACACCGGCTGGGGCAGGCTGAGCCGGAAGCTGATCAACGGCATCCGGGACAAGCAGTCCGGCAAGACA
ATCCTGGATTTCCTGAAGTCCGACGGCTTCGCCAACAGAAACTTCATGCAGCTGATCCACGACGACAGCC
TGACCTTTAAAGAGGACATCCAGAAAGCCCAGGTGTCCGGCCAGGGCGATAGCCTGCACGAGCACATTGC
CAATCTGGCCGGCAGCCCCGCCATTAAGAAGGGCATCCTGCAGACAGTGAAGGTGGTGGACGAGCTCGTG
AAAGTGATGGGCCGGCACAAGCCCGAGAACATCGTGATCGAAATGGCCAGAGAGAACCAGACCACCCAGA
AGGGACAGAAGAACAGCCGCGAGAGAATGAAGCGGATCGAAGAGGGCATCAAAGAGCTGGGCAGCCAGAT
CCTGAAAGAACACCCCGTGGAAAACACCCAGCTGCAGAACGAGAAGCTGTACCTGTACTACCTGCAGAAT
GGGCGGGATATGTACGTGGACCAGGAACTGGACATCAACCGGCTGTCCGACTACGATGTGGACCATATCG
TGCCTCAGAGCTTTCTGAAGGACGACTCCATCGACAACAAGGTGCTGACCAGAAGCGACAAGAACCGGGG
CAAGAGCGACAACGTGCCCTCCGAAGAGGTCGTGAAGAAGATGAAGAACTACTGGCGGCAGCTGCTGAAC
GCCAAGCTGATTACCCAGAGAAAGTTCGACAATCTGACCAAGGCCGAGAGAGGCGGCCTGAGCGAACTGG
ATAAGGCCGGCTTCATCAAGAGACAGCTGGTGGAAACCCGGCAGATCACAAAGCACGTGGCACAGATCCT
GGACTCCCGGATGAACACTAAGTACGACGAGAATGACAAGCTGATCCGGGAAGTGAAAGTGATCACCCTG
AAGTCCAAGCTGGTGTCCGATTTCCGGAAGGATTTCCAGTTTTACAAAGTGCGCGAGATCAACAACTACC
ACCACGCCCACGACGCCTACCTGAACGCCGTCGTGGGAACCGCCCTGATCAAAAAGTACCCTAAGCTGGA
AAGCGAGTTCGTGTACGGCGACTACAAGGTGTACGACGTGCGGAAGATGATCGCCAAGAGCGAGCAGGAA
ATCGGCAAGGCTACCGCCAAGTACTTCTTCTACAGCAACATCATGAACTTTTTCAAGACCGAGATTACCC
TGGCCAACGGCGAGATCCGGAAGCGGCCTCTGATCGAGACAAACGGCGAAACCGGGGAGATCGTGTGGGA
TAAGGGCCGGGATTTTGCCACCGTGCGGAAAGTGCTGAGCATGCCCCAAGTGAATATCGTGAAAAAGACC
GAGGTGCAGACAGGCGGCTTCAGCAAAGAGTCTATCCTGCCCAAGAGGAACAGCGATAAGCTGATCGCCA
GAAAGAAGGACTGGGACCCTAAGAAGTACGGCGGCTTCGACAGCCCCACCGTGGCCTATTCTGTGCTGGT
GGTGGCCAAAGTGGAAAAGGGCAAGTCCAAGAAACTGAAGAGTGTGAAAGAGCTGCTGGGGATCACCATC
ATGGAAAGAAGCAGCTTCGAGAAGAATCCCATCGACTTTCTGGAAGCCAAGGGCTACAAAGAAGTGAAAA
AGGACCTGATCATCAAGCTGCCTAAGTACTCCCTGTTCGAGCTGGAAAACGGCCGGAAGAGAATGCTGGC
CTCTGCCGGCGAACTGCAGAAGGGAAACGAACTGGCCCTGCCCTCCAAATATGTGAACTTCCTGTACCTG
GCCAGCCACTATGAGAAGCTGAAGGGCTCCCCCGAGGATAATGAGCAGAAACAGCTGTTTGTGGAACAGC
ACAAGCACTACCTGGACGAGATCATCGAGCAGATCAGCGAGTTCTCCAAGAGAGTGATCCTGGCCGACGC
TAATCTGGACAAAGTGCTGTCCGCCTACAACAAGCACCGGGATAAGCCCATCAGAGAGCAGGCCGAGAAT
ATCATCCACCTGTTTACCCTGACCAATCTGGGAGCCCCTGCCGCCTTCAAGTACTTTGACACCACCATCG
ACCGGAAGAGGTACACCAGCACCAAAGAGGTGCTGGACGCCACCCTGATCCACCAGAGCATCACCGGCCT
GTACGAGACACGGATCGACCTGTCTCAGCTGGGAGGCGACAGCCCCAAGAAGAAGAGAAAGGTGGAGGCC
AGCTAAGAATTCTAACTAGAGCTCGCTGATCAGCCTCGACTGTGCCTTCTAGTTGCCAGCCATCTGTTGT
TTGCCCCTCCCCCGTGCCTTCCTTGACCCTGGAAGGTGCCACTCCCACTGTCCTTTCCTAATAAAATGAG
GAAATTGCATCGCATTGTCTGAGTAGGTGTCATTCTATTCTGGGGGGTGGGGTGGGGCAGGACAGCAAGG
GGGAGGATTGGGAAGAGAATAGCAGGCATGCTGGGGAGCGGCCGCAGGAACCCCTAGTGATGGAGTTGGC
CACTCCCTCTCTGCGCGCTCGCTCGCTCACTGAGGCCGGGCGACCAAAGGTCGCCCGACGCCCGGGCTTT
GCCCGGGCGGCCTCAGTGAGCGAGCGAGCGCGCAGCTGCCTGCAGGGGCGCCTGATGCGGTATTTTCTCC
TTACGCATCTGTGCGGTATTTCACACCGCATA
[95 nt withheld, positions 5563-5657]
T
[46 nt withheld, positions 5659-5704]
C
[141 nt withheld, positions 5706-5846]
CCTTTGACGTTGGAGTCCACGTTCTTTAATAGTGGACTCTTGTTCCAAACTGGAACAACACTCAACTCTA
TCTCGGGCTATTCTTTTGATTTATAAGGGATTTTGCCGATTTCGGTCTATTGGTTAAAAAATGAGCTGAT
TTAACAAAAATTTAACGCGAATTTTAACAAAATATTAACGTTTACAATTTTATGGTGCACTCTCAGTACA
ATCTGCTCTGATGCCGCATAGTTAAGCCAGCCCCGACACCCGCCAACACCCGCTGACGCGCCCTGACGGG
CTTGTCTGCTCCCGGCATCCGCTTACAGACAAGCTGTGACCGTCTCCGGGAGCTGCATGTGTCAGAGGTT
TTCACCGTCATCACCGAAACGCGCGAGACGAAAGGGCCTCGTGATACGCCTATTTTTATAGGTTAATGTC
ATGATAATAATGGTTTCTTAGACGTCAGGTGGCACTTTTCGGGGAAATGTGCGCGGAACCCCTATTTGTT
TATTTTTCTAAATACATTCAAATATGTATCCGCTCATGAGACAATAACCCTGATAAATGCTTCAATAATA
TTGAAAAAGGAAGAGTATGAGTATTCAACATTTCCGTGTCGCCCTTATTCCCTTTTTTGCGGCATTTTGC
CTTCCTGTTTTTGCTCACCCAGAAACGCTGGTGAAAGTAAAAGATGCTGAAGATCAGTTGGGTGCACGAG
TGGGTTACATCGAACTGGATCTCAACAGCGGTAAGATCCTTGAGAGTTTTCGCCCCGAAGAACGTTTTCC
AATGATGAGCACTTTTAAAGTTCTGCTATGTGGCGCGGTATTATCCCGTATTGACGCCGGGCAAGAGCAA
CTCGGTCGCCGCATACACTATTCTCAGAATGACTTGGTTGAGTACTCACCAGTCACAGAAAAGCATCTTA
CGGATGGCATGACAGTAAGAGAATTATGCAGTGCTGCCATAACCATGAGTGATAACACTGCGGCCAACTT
ACTTCTGACAACGATCGGAGGACCGAAGGAGCTAACCGCTTTTTTGCACAACATGGGGGATCATGTAACT
CGCCTTGATCGTTGGGAACCGGAGCTGAATGAAGCCATACCAAACGACGAGCGTGACACCACGATGCCTG
TAGCAATGGCAACAACGTTGCGCAAACTATTAACTGGCGAACTACTTACTCTAGCTTCCCGGCAACAATT
AATAGACTGGATGGAGGCGGATAAAGTTGCAGGACCACTTCTGCGCTCGGCCCTTCCGGCTGGCTGGTTT
ATTGCTGATAAATCTGGAGCCGGTGAGCGTGGAAGCCGCGGTATCATTGCAGCACTGGGGCCAGATGGTA
AGCCCTCCCGTATCGTAGTTATCTACACGACGGGGAGTCAGGCAACTATGGATGAACGAAATAGACAGAT
CGCTGAGATAGGTGCCTCACTGATTAAGCATTGGTAACTGTCAGACCAAGTTTACTCATATATACTTTAG
ATTGATTTAAAACTTCATTTTTAATTTAAAAGGATCTAGGTGAAGATCCTTTTTGATAATCTCATGACCA
AAATCCCTTAACGTGAGTTTTCGTTCCACTGAGCGTCAGACCCCGTAGAAAAGATCAAAGGATCTTCTTG
AGATCCTTTTTTTCTGCGCGTAATCTGCTGCTTGCAAACAAAAAAACCACCGCTACCAGCGGTGGTTTGT
TTGCCGGATCAAGAGCTACCAACTCTTTTTCCGAAGGTAACTGGCTTCAGCAGAGCGCAGATACCAAATA
CTGTTCTTCTAGTGTAGCCGTAGTTAGGCCACCACTTCAAGAACTCTGTAGCACCGCCTACATACCTCGC
TCTGCTAATCCTGTTACCAGTGGCTGCTGCCAGTGGCGATAAGTCGTGTCTTACCGGGTTGGACTCAAGA
CGATAGTTACCGGATAAGGCGCAGCGGTCGGGCTGAACGGGGGGTTCGTGCACACAGCCCAGCTTGGAGC
GAACGACCTACACCGAACTGAGATACCTACAGCGTGAGCTATGAGAAAGCGCCACGCTTCCCGAAGGGAG
AAAGGCGGACAGGTATCCGGTAAGCGGCAGGGTCGGAACAGGAGAGCGCACGAGGGAGCTTCCAGGGGGA
AACGCCTGGTATCTTTATAGTCCTGTCGGGTTTCGCCACCTCTGACTTGAGCGTCGATTTTTGTGATGCT
CGTCAGGGGGGCGGAGCCTATGGAAAAACGCCAGCAACGCGGCCTTTTTACGGTTCCTGGCCTTTTGCTG
GCCTTTTGCTCACATGTGAGGGCCTATTTCCCATGATTCCTTCATATTTGCATATACGATACAAGGCTGT
TAGAGAGATAATTGGAATTAATTTGACTGTAAACACAAAGATATTAGTACAAAATACGTGACGTAGAAAG
TAATAATTTCTTGGGTAGTTTGCAGTTTTAAAATTATGTTTTAAAATGGACTATCATATGCTTACCGTAA
CTTGAAAGTATTTCGATTTCTTGGCTTTATATATCTTGTGGAAAGGACGAAACACCGCGTGTTGGTGTTG
GACGCGGGTTTTAGAGCTAGAAATAGCAAGTTAAAATAAGGCTAGTCCGTTATCAACTTGAAAAAGTGGC
ACCGAGTCGGTGCTTTTTTGTTTTAGAGCTAGAAATAGCAAGTTAAAATAAGGCTAGTCCGTTTTTAGCG
CGTGCGCCAATTCTGCAGACAAATGGCTCTAGAAGCTTGCGTGTTGGTGTTGGACGCGGCGGCTAGCGCA
GGTAGCGGCTCCAGTAGATCTGGGGTGAGCAAGGGCGAGGAGCTGTTCACCGGGGTGGTGCCCATCCTGG
TCGAGCTGGACGGCGACGTAAACGGCCACAAGTTCAGCGTGTCCGGCGAGGGCGAGGGCGATGCCACCTA
CGGCAAGCTGACCCTGAAGTTCATCTGCACCACCGGCAAGCTGCCCGTGCCCTGGCCCACCCTCGTGACC
ACCCTGACCTACGGCGTGCAGTGCTTCAGCCGCTACCCCGACCACATGAAGCAGCACGACTTCTTCAAGT
CCGCCATGCCCGAAGGCTACGTCCAGGAGCGCACCATCTTCTTCAAGGACGACGGCAACTACAAGACCCG
CGCCGAGGTGAAGTTCGAGGGCGACACCCTGGTGAACCGCATCGAGCTGAAGGGCATCGACTTCAAGGAG
GACGGCAACATCCTGGGGCACAAGCTGGAGTACAACTACAACAGCCACAACGTCTATATCATGGCCGACA
AGCAGAAGAACGGCATCAAGGTGAACTTCAAGATCCGCCACAACATCGAGGACGGCAGCGTGCAGCTCGC
CGACCACTACCAGCAGAACACCCCCATCGGCGACGGCCCCGTGCTGCTGCCCGACAACCACTACCTGAGC
ACCCAGTCCGCCCTGAGCAAAGACCCCAACGAGAAGCGCGATCACATGGTCCTGCTGGAGTTCGTGACCG
CCGCCGGGATCACTCTCGGCATGGACGAGCTGTACTCTAGGGGA
Features (pLannotate 1.2.2; 19 found; start..end, strand, type, name):
    107..392     +  enhancer       CMV enhancer: human cytomegalovirus immediate early enhancer; contains an 18-bp deletion relative to the standard CMV enhancer
    394..671     +  promoter       chicken β-actin promoter: No description available
    672..899     +  intron         hybrid intron: hybrid between chicken β-actin (CBA) and minute virus of mice (MMV) introns (Gray et al., 2011)
    920..947     +  CDS            3xHA (fragment): three tandem HA epitope tags
    980..2581    +  CDS            Cas9(N): N-terminal portion of Streptococcus pyogenes Cas9 (Zetsche et al., 2015)
   2582..5080    +  CDS            Cas9(C): C-terminal portion of Streptococcus pyogenes Cas9 (Zetsche et al., 2015)
   5150..5261    +  polyA_signal   bGH poly(A) signal: bovine growth hormone polyadenylation signal
   5366..5506    +  repeat_region  AAV2 ITR: inverted terminal repeat of adeno-associated virus serotype 2 inverted
   5511..5562    -  misc_feature   bom (fragment): basis of mobility region from pBR322
   5581..6036    +  rep_origin     f1 ori (sequence partly withheld): f1 bacteriophage origin of replication; arrow indicates direction of (+) strand synthesis
   6037..6086    -  misc_feature   bom (fragment): basis of mobility region from pBR322
   6188..6223    -  CDS            rop (fragment): Rop protein, which maintains plasmids at low copy number; rop
   6318..6422    +  promoter       AmpR promoter: bla
   6423..7283    +  CDS            AmpR: β-lactamase; bla; confers resistance to ampicillin, carbenicillin, and related antibiotics
   7454..8042    +  rep_origin     ori: high-copy-number ColE1/pMB1/pBR322/pUC origin of replication
   8104..8344    +  promoter       U6 promoter: RNA polymerase III promoter for human U6 snRNA
   8374..8449    +  misc_RNA       gRNA scaffold: guide RNA scaffold for the Streptococcus pyogenes CRISPR/Cas9 system
   8456..8499    +  misc_RNA       gRNA scaffold (fragment): guide RNA scaffold for the Streptococcus pyogenes CRISPR/Cas9 system
   8601..9311    +  CDS            EGFP: EGFP is a basic (constitutively fluorescent) green fluorescent protein published in 1996, derived from Aequorea victoria. It is reported to be a rapidly-maturing weak dimer with moderate acid sensitivity.
