[The description below was written by a language model from this plasmid's Addgene catalogue record, the feature table of its GenBank file and pLannotate feature annotations shown in this document.]
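Description:
pORANGE CACNG8-GFP KI #2 is a single-plasmid CRISPR/Cas9 knock-in construct built on the pORANGE mammalian expression backbone. It is designed to tag the endogenous rat Cacng8 gene product, TARP γ8, with GFP at an intramolecular position (around residue A408) rather than at a terminus. The 9,320 bp plasmid is propagated in E. coli at high copy from a ColE1/pUC-type origin with ampicillin selection through the bla gene. It also carries an f1 phage origin. A single AAV2 inverted terminal repeat is annotated downstream of the Cas9 cassette. With only one ITR listed, the record does not support describing the plasmid as a packageable AAV genome.

The payload combines three functional units. A human U6 RNA polymerase III promoter drives a Cacng8-targeting guide fused to the Streptococcus pyogenes gRNA scaffold. Immediately downstream lies a promoterless EGFP coding sequence that serves as the donor; no promoter or polyadenylation signal is annotated around it, so fluorescence should depend on in-frame integration into the target locus. In the ORANGE design such donors are normally flanked by guide target sites, so that Cas9 can excise them for homology-independent insertion, but these sites are not annotated here. The third unit is the Cbh hybrid promoter (CMV enhancer, chicken β-actin promoter and a hybrid CBA/MVM intron) expressing S. pyogenes Cas9. Cas9 carries an N-terminal HA tag, has SV40 nuclear localization signals on both sides, and is terminated by a bGH polyadenylation signal.

The two feature tables describe the same sequence with different start coordinates and agree on content. The toolbox is intended for labelling endogenous proteins in neurons, allowing TARP γ8 to be visualized at native expression levels without overexpression.
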