Addgene plasmid #131474: pORANGE CACNG8-GFP KI #2
Purpose: Endogenous tagging of Tarpγ8: Intramolecular (amino acid position: A408)
Depositing lab: Harold MacGillavry. Depositing organization: Utrecht University. Publication: ORANGE: A CRISPR/Cas9-based genome editing toolbox for epitope tagging of endogenous proteins in neurons. Willems J, de Jong APH, Scheefhals N, Mertens E, Catsburg LAE, Poorthuis RB, de Winter F, Verhaagen J, Meye FJ, MacGillavry HD. PLoS Biol. 2020 Apr 10;18(4):e3000665. doi: 10.1371/journal.pbio.3000665. PubMed 32275651.
Backbone
  Vector backbone: pORANGE
  Backbone size w/o insert (bp): 9320
  Vector type: Mammalian Expression
Growth in bacteria
  Bacterial resistance: Ampicillin, 100 μg/mL
  Growth temperature: 37°C
  Growth strain: DH5alpha
  Copy number: High Copy
Gene/Insert
  Gene/Insert name: gRNA and GFP donor
  gRNA/shRNA sequence: GCGTGTTGGTGTTGGACGCGG
  Species: R. norvegicus (rat)
  Entrez Gene: Cacng8
  Promoter: U6 and Cbh
  Cloning method: Restriction Enzyme; 5′ cloning site Unknown (unknown if destroyed); 3′ cloning site Unknown (unknown if destroyed)
  Sequencing primers: 5′ aaggctgttagagagataattggaa; 3′ cgggccatttaccgtaagtt
Terms and licenses: Academic/Nonprofit Terms; Industry Terms: Not Available to Industry
How to cite: pORANGE CACNG8-GFP KI #2 was a gift from Harold MacGillavry (Addgene plasmid # 131474 ; http://n2t.net/addgene:131474 ; RRID:Addgene_131474)
